Addgene plasmid #103892: MPDZ_PDZ_8
Purpose: Protein expression and purification of Multiple PDZ protein PDZ8 domain
Depositing lab: Sachdev Sidhu. Depositing organization: University of Toronto. Publication: A specificity map for the PDZ domain family. Tonikian R, Zhang Y, Sazinsky SL, Currell B, Yeh JH, Reva B, Held HA, Appleton BA, Evangelista M, Wu Y, Xin X, Chan AC, Seshagiri S, Lasky LA, Sander C, Boone C, Bader GD, Sidhu SS. PLoS Biol. 2008 Sep 30;6(9):e239. doi: 10.1371/journal.pbio.0060239. PubMed 18828675.
Backbone
  Vector backbone: pGEX-6P-1
  Backbone size w/o insert (bp): 4984
  Vector type: Bacterial Expression
Growth in bacteria
  Bacterial resistance: Ampicillin, 100 μg/mL
  Growth temperature: 37°C
  Growth strain: DH5alpha
  Copy number: Unknown
Gene/Insert
  Gene/Insert name: MPDZ (alt name: Multiple PDZ protein PDZ8)
  Species: H. sapiens (human)
  Entrez Gene: MPDZ (a.k.a. HYC2, MUPP1)
  Promoter: tac
  Tag / fusion protein: GST (N terminal on backbone)
  Cloning method: Restriction Enzyme; 5′ cloning site unknown (unknown if destroyed); 3′ cloning site unknown (unknown if destroyed)
  Sequencing primers: 5′ pGEX Fwd
Terms and licenses: Academic/Nonprofit Terms; Industry Terms: Not Available to Industry
How to cite: MPDZ_PDZ_8 was a gift from Sachdev Sidhu (Addgene plasmid # 103892 ; http://n2t.net/addgene:103892 ; RRID:Addgene_103892)
