[The description below was written by a language model from this plasmid's Addgene catalogue record and pLannotate feature annotations shown in this document.]
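Description:
MPDZ_PDZ_8 is a bacterial expression plasmid built on the pGEX-6P-1 backbone for producing the eighth PDZ domain of human MPDZ (multiple PDZ domain protein, also known as MUPP1) as a glutathione S-transferase fusion in E. coli. The sequenced construct is 5,346 nt. It replicates from a ColE1/pMB1-type origin and is selected with ampicillin through the β-lactamase (AmpR) gene driven by its own promoter; the catalogue lists the copy number as unknown. Short rop and bom fragments, a lac promoter/lacZα segment and a small E. coli yciV fragment are also annotated. These appear to be backbone remnants rather than functional parts of the expression design.

The expression cassette begins with the tac promoter, a strong trp/lac hybrid, followed by a lac operator. Downstream lies the Schistosoma japonicum GST coding sequence, then, after a short linker, a roughly 370 bp MPDZ fragment corresponding to the PDZ8 domain, so that GST sits at the N terminus of the fusion. The plasmid carries its own lacI gene and promoter, so the lac repressor keeps the tac promoter off until induction with IPTG. The GST moiety allows affinity capture on glutathione resin. In pGEX-6P-series vectors the linker normally carries a protease cleavage site for tag removal, but no such site is annotated in the feature table. The insert was cloned by restriction enzymes, though the sites used are not recorded.

The stated purpose is expression and purification of the isolated PDZ8 domain, and the associated publication concerns mapping of binding specificity across the PDZ domain family.
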