Features (pLannotate 1.2.2; 17 found; start..end, strand, type, name):
      1..29      +  promoter       tac promoter: strong E. coli promoter; hybrid between the trp and lac UV5 promoters
     37..53      +  protein_bind   lac operator: The lac repressor binds to the lac operator to inhibit transcription in E. coli. This inhibition can be relieved by adding lactose or isopropyl-β-D-thiogalactopyranoside (IPTG). lac repressor encoded by lacI
     76..729     +  CDS            GST26_SCHJA: Experimental evidence at protein level: Swiss-Prot protein existence level 1. GST isoenzymes appear to play a central role in the parasite detoxification system. Other functions are also suspected including a role in increasing the solubility of haematin in the parasite gut. From Schistosoma japonicum (Blood fluke).
    769..1140    +  CDS            MPDZ (fragment): MPDZ_HUMAN - Also known as MUPP1. Experimental evidence at protein level: Swiss-Prot protein existence level 1. Member of the NMDAR signaling complex that may play a role in control of AMPAR potentiation and synaptic plasticity in excitatory synapses (PubMed:11150294, PubMed:15312654). Promotes clustering of HT2RC at the cell surface (By similarity). From Homo sapiens (Human).
   1181..1220    +  CDS            rop (fragment): Rop protein, which maintains plasmids at low copy number; rop
   1322..1362    +  misc_feature   bom (fragment): basis of mobility region from pBR322
   1467..1571    +  promoter       AmpR promoter: bla
   1572..2432    +  CDS            AmpR: β-lactamase; bla; confers resistance to ampicillin, carbenicillin, and related antibiotics
   2603..3191    +  rep_origin     ori: high-copy-number ColE1/pMB1/pBR322/pUC origin of replication
   3377..3428    -  misc_feature   bom (fragment): basis of mobility region from pBR322
   3435..3512    +  promoter       lacI promoter: lacI
   3513..4595    +  CDS            lacI: lac repressor; lacI; The lac repressor binds to the lac operator to inhibit transcription in E. coli. This inhibition can be relieved by adding lactose or isopropyl-β-D-thiogalactopyranoside (IPTG).
   4608..4629    +  protein_bind   CAP binding site: CAP binding activates transcription in the presence of cAMP. E. coli catabolite activator protein
   4644..4674    +  promoter       lac promoter: promoter for the E. coli lac operon
   4682..4698    +  protein_bind   lac operator: The lac repressor binds to the lac operator to inhibit transcription in E. coli. This inhibition can be relieved by adding lactose or isopropyl-β-D-thiogalactopyranoside (IPTG). lac repressor encoded by lacI
   4718..4891    +  CDS            lacZα: LacZα fragment of β-galactosidase; lacZ fragment
   5155..5271    -  CDS            yciV (fragment): RNAAM_ECOLI - Also known as trpH From Escherichia coli (strain K12).
>Addgene plasmid #103892 | MPDZ_PDZ_8 | addgene full sequence | sequence record 199754 | Addgene NGS Result
TTGACAATTAATCATCGGCTCGTATAATGTGTGGAATTGTGAGCGGATAACAATTTCACACAGGAAACAG
TATTCATGTCCCCTATACTAGGTTATTGGAAAATTAAGGGCCTTGTGCAACCCACTCGACTTCTTTTGGA
ATATCTTGAAGAAAAATATGAAGAGCATTTGTATGAGCGCGATGAAGGTGATAAATGGCGAAACAAAAAG
TTTGAATTGGGTTTGGAGTTTCCCAATCTTCCTTATTATATTGATGGTGATGTTAAATTAACACAGTCTA
TGGCCATCATACGTTATATAGCTGACAAGCACAACATGTTGGGTGGTTGTCCAAAAGAGCGTGCAGAGAT
TTCAATGCTTGAAGGAGCGGTTTTGGATATTAGATACGGTGTTTCGAGAATTGCATATAGTAAAGACTTT
GAAACTCTCAAAGTTGATTTTCTTAGCAAGCTACCTGAAATGCTGAAAATGTTCGAAGATCGTTTATGTC
ATAAAACATATTTAAATGGTGATCATGTAACCCATCCTGACTTCATGTTGTATGACGCTCTTGATGTTGT
TTTATACATGGACCCAATGTGCCTGGATGCGTTCCCAAAATTAGTTTGTTTTAAAAAACGTATTGAAGCT
ATCCCACAAATTGATAAGTACTTGAAATCCAGCAAGTATATAGCATGGCCTTTGCAGGGCTGGCAAGCCA
CGTTTGGTGGTGGCGACCATCCTCCAAAATCGGATCTGGAAGTTCTGTTCCAGGGGCCCCTGGGATCCGG
TTACAGCTGGAAAAATATCAGAGAGCGTTATGGAACCCTAACAGGCGAGCTGCATATGATTGAACTGGAG
AAAGGTCATAGTGGTTTGGGCCTAAGTCTTGCTGGGAACAAAGACCGATCCAGGATGAGTGTCTTCATAG
TGGGGATTGATCCAAATGGAGCTGCAGGAAAAGATGGTCGATTGCAAATTGCAGATGAGCTTCTAGAGAT
CAATGGTCAGATTTTATATGGAAGAAGTCATCAGAATGCCTCATCAATCATTAAATGTGCCCCTTCTAAA
GTGAAAATAATTTTTATCAGAAATAAAGATGCAGTGAATCAGATGGCCGTATGTCCTGGAAATGCAGTAG
AACCTTTGCCTTCTAACTCATGAGTCGACTCGAGCGGCCGCATCGTGACTGACTGACGATCTGCCTCGCG
CGTTTCGGTGATGACGGTGAAAACCTCTGACACATGCAGCTCCCGGAGACGGTCACAGCTTGTCTGTAAG
CGGATGCCGGGAGCAGACAAGCCCGTCAGGGCGCGTCAGCGGGTGTTGGCGGGTGTCGGGGCGCAGCCAT
GACCCAGTCACGTAGCGATAGCGGAGTGTATAATTCTTGAAGACGAAAGGGCCTCGTGATACGCCTATTT
TTATAGGTTAATGTCATGATAATAATGGTTTCTTAGACGTCAGGTGGCACTTTTCGGGGAAATGTGCGCG
GAACCCCTATTTGTTTATTTTTCTAAATACATTCAAATATGTATCCGCTCATGAGACAATAACCCTGATA
AATGCTTCAATAATATTGAAAAAGGAAGAGTATGAGTATTCAACATTTCCGTGTCGCCCTTATTCCCTTT
TTTGCGGCATTTTGCCTTCCTGTTTTTGCTCACCCAGAAACGCTGGTGAAAGTAAAAGATGCTGAAGATC
AGTTGGGTGCACGAGTGGGTTACATCGAACTGGATCTCAACAGCGGTAAGATCCTTGAGAGTTTTCGCCC
CGAAGAACGTTTTCCAATGATGAGCACTTTTAAAGTTCTGCTATGTGGCGCGGTATTATCCCGTGTTGAC
GCCGGGCAAGAGCAACTCGGTCGCCGCATACACTATTCTCAGAATGACTTGGTTGAGTACTCACCAGTCA
CAGAAAAGCATCTTACGGATGGCATGACAGTAAGAGAATTATGCAGTGCTGCCATAACCATGAGTGATAA
CACTGCGGCCAACTTACTTCTGACAACGATCGGAGGACCGAAGGAGCTAACCGCTTTTTTGCACAACATG
GGGGATCATGTAACTCGCCTTGATCGTTGGGAACCGGAGCTGAATGAAGCCATACCAAACGACGAGCGTG
ACACCACGATGCCTGCAGCAATGGCAACAACGTTGCGCAAACTATTAACTGGCGAACTACTTACTCTAGC
TTCCCGGCAACAATTAATAGACTGGATGGAGGCGGATAAAGTTGCAGGACCACTTCTGCGCTCGGCCCTT
CCGGCTGGCTGGTTTATTGCTGATAAATCTGGAGCCGGTGAGCGTGGGTCTCGCGGTATCATTGCAGCAC
TGGGGCCAGATGGTAAGCCCTCCCGTATCGTAGTTATCTACACGACGGGGAGTCAGGCAACTATGGATGA
ACGAAATAGACAGATCGCTGAGATAGGTGCCTCACTGATTAAGCATTGGTAACTGTCAGACCAAGTTTAC
TCATATATACTTTAGATTGATTTAAAACTTCATTTTTAATTTAAAAGGATCTAGGTGAAGATCCTTTTTG
ATAATCTCATGACCAAAATCCCTTAACGTGAGTTTTCGTTCCACTGAGCGTCAGACCCCGTAGAAAAGAT
CAAAGGATCTTCTTGAGATCCTTTTTTTCTGCGCGTAATCTGCTGCTTGCAAACAAAAAAACCACCGCTA
CCAGCGGTGGTTTGTTTGCCGGATCAAGAGCTACCAACTCTTTTTCCGAAGGTAACTGGCTTCAGCAGAG
CGCAGATACCAAATACTGTCCTTCTAGTGTAGCCGTAGTTAGGCCACCACTTCAAGAACTCTGTAGCACC
GCCTACATACCTCGCTCTGCTAATCCTGTTACCAGTGGCTGCTGCCAGTGGCGATAAGTCGTGTCTTACC
GGGTTGGACTCAAGACGATAGTTACCGGATAAGGCGCAGCGGTCGGGCTGAACGGGGGGTTCGTGCACAC
AGCCCAGCTTGGAGCGAACGACCTACACCGAACTGAGATACCTACAGCGTGAGCTATGAGAAAGCGCCAC
GCTTCCCGAAGGGAGAAAGGCGGACAGGTATCCGGTAAGCGGCAGGGTCGGAACAGGAGAGCGCACGAGG
GAGCTTCCAGGGGGAAACGCCTGGTATCTTTATAGTCCTGTCGGGTTTCGCCACCTCTGACTTGAGCGTC
GATTTTTGTGATGCTCGTCAGGGGGGCGGAGCCTATGGAAAAACGCCAGCAACGCGGCCTTTTTACGGTT
CCTGGCCTTTTGCTGGCCTTTTGCTCACATGTTCTTTCCTGCGTTATCCCCTGATTCTGTGGATAACCGT
ATTACCGCCTTTGAGTGAGCTGATACCGCTCGCCGCAGCCGAACGACCGAGCGCAGCGAGTCAGTGAGCG
AGGAAGCGGAAGAGCGCCTGATGCGGTATTTTCTCCTTACGCATCTGTGCGGTATTTCACACCGCATAAA
TTCCGACACCATCGAATGGCGCAAAACCTTTCGCGGTATGGCATGATAGCGCCCGGAAGAGAGTCAATTC
AGGGTGGTGAATGTGAAACCAGTAACGTTATACGATGTCGCAGAGTATGCCGGTGTCTCTTATCAGACCG
TTTCCCGCGTGGTGAACCAGGCCAGCCACGTTTCTGCGAAAACGCGGGAAAAAGTGGAAGCGGCGATGGC
GGAGCTGAATTACATTCCCAACCGCGTGGCACAACAACTGGCGGGCAAACAGTCGTTGCTGATTGGCGTT
GCCACCTCCAGTCTGGCCCTGCACGCGCCGTCGCAAATTGTCGCGGCGATTAAATCTCGCGCCGATCAAC
TGGGTGCCAGCGTGGTGGTGTCGATGGTAGAACGAAGCGGCGTCGAAGCCTGTAAAGCGGCGGTGCACAA
TCTTCTCGCGCAACGCGTCAGTGGGCTGATCATTAACTATCCGCTGGATGACCAGGATGCCATTGCTGTG
GAAGCTGCCTGCACTAATGTTCCGGCGTTATTTCTTGATGTCTCTGACCAGACACCCATCAACAGTATTA
TTTTCTCCCATGAAGACGGTACGCGACTGGGCGTGGAGCATCTGGTCGCATTGGGTCACCAGCAAATCGC
GCTGTTAGCGGGCCCATTAAGTTCTGTCTCGGCGCGTCTGCGTCTGGCTGGCTGGCATAAATATCTCACT
CGCAATCAAATTCAGCCGATAGCGGAACGGGAAGGCGACTGGAGTGCCATGTCCGGTTTTCAACAAACCA
TGCAAATGCTGAATGAGGGCATCGTTCCCACTGCGATGCTGGTTGCCAACGATCAGATGGCGCTGGGCGC
AATGCGCGCCATTACCGAGTCCGGGCTGCGCGTTGGTGCGGATATCTCGGTAGTGGGATACGACGATACC
GAAGACAGCTCATGTTATATCCCGCCGTTAACCACCATCAAACAGGATTTTCGCCTGCTGGGGCAAACCA
GCGTGGACCGCTTGCTGCAACTCTCTCAGGGCCAGGCGGTGAAGGGCAATCAGCTGTTGCCCGTCTCACT
GGTGAAAAGAAAAACCACGCTAGCGCCCAATACGCAAACCGCCTCTCCCCGCGCGTTGGCCGATTCATTA
ATGCAGCTGGCACGACAGGTTTCCCGACTGGAAAGCGGGCAGTGAGCGCAACGCAATTAATGTAAGTTAG
CTCACTCATTAGGCACCCCAGGCTTTACACTTTATGCTTCCGGCTCGTATGTTGTGTGGAATTGTGAGCG
GATAACAATTTCACACAGGAAACAGCTATGACCATGATTACGGATTCACTGGCCGTCGTTTTACAACGTC
GTGACTGGGAAAACCCTGGCGTTACCCAACTTAATCGCCTTGCAGCACATCCCCCTTTCGCCAGCTGGCG
TAATAGCGAAGAGGCCCGCACCGATCGCCCTTCCCAACAGTTGCGCAGCCTGAATGGCGAATGGCGCTTT
GCCTGGTTTCCGGCACCAGAAGCGGTGCCGGAAAGCTGGCTGGAGTGCGATCTTCCTGAGGCCGATACTG
TCGTCGTCCCCTCAAACTGGCAGATGCACGGTTACGATGCGCCCATCTACACCAACGTGACCTATCCCAT
TACGGTCAATCCGCCGTTTGTTCCCACGGAGAATCCGACGGGTTGTTACTCGCTCACATTTAATGTTGAT
GAAAGCTGGCTACAGGAAGGCCAGACGCGAATTATTTTTGATGGCGTTGGAATTAGCTTATCGACTGCAC
GGTGCACCAATGCTTCTGGCGTCAGGCAGCCATCGGAAGCTGTGGTATGGCTGTGCAGGTCGTAAATCAC
TGCATAATTCGTGTCGCTCAAGGCGCACTCCCGTTCTGGATAATGTTTTTTGCGCCGACATCATAACGGT
TCTGGCAAATATTCTGAAATGAGCTG
